>Addgene plasmid #91883 | AOI-WT-Cas9-sg-mouse Gfi1-exon4(F1)-GFP | addgene partial sequence | sequence record 181557 | Addgene Partial NGS Result
GCGGGCGGGAGTCGCTGCGCGCTGCCTTCGCCCCGTGCCCCGCTCCGCCGCCGCCTCGCGCCGCCCGCCC
CGGCTCTGACTGACCGCGTTACTCCCACAGGTGAGCGGGCGGGACGGCCCTTCTCCTCCGGGCTGTAATT
AGCTGAGCAAGAGGTAAGGGTTTAAGGGATGGTTGGTTGGTGGGGTATTAATGTTTAATTACCTGGAGCA
CCTGCCTGAAATCACTTTTTTTCAGGTTGGACCGGTGCCACCATGGACTATAAGGACCACGACGGAGACT
ACAAGGATCATGATATTGATTACAAAGACGATGACGATAAGATGGCCCCAAAGAAGAAGCGGAAGGTCGG
TATCCACGGAGTCCCAGCAGCCGACAAGAAGTACAGCATCGGCCTGGACATCGGCACCAACTCTGTGGGC
TGGGCCGTGATCACCGACGAGTACAAGGTGCCCAGCAAGAAATTCAAGGTGCTGGGCAACACCGACCGGC
ACAGCATCAAGAAGAACCTGATCGGAGCCCTGCTGTTCGACAGCGGCGAAACAGCCGAGGCCACCCGGCT
GAAGAGAACCGCCAGAAGAAGATACACCAGACGGAAGAACCGGATCTGCTATCTGCAAGAGATCTTCAGC
AACGAGATGGCCAAGGTGGACGACAGCTTCTTCCACAGACTGGAAGAGTCCTTCCTGGTGGAAGAGGATA
AGAAGCACGAGCGGCACCCCATCTTCGGCAACATCGTGGACGAGGTGGCCTACCACGAGAAGTACCCCAC
CATCTACCACCTGAGAAAGAAACTGGTGGACAGCACCGACAAGGCCGACCTGCGGCTGATCTATCTGGCC
CTGGCCCACATGATCAAGTTCCGGGGCCACTTCCTGATCGAGGGCGACCTGAACCCCGACAACAGCGACG
TGGACAAGCTGTTCATCCAGCTGGTGCAGACCTACAACCAGCTGTTCGAGGAAAACCCCATCAACGCCAG
CGGCGTGGACGCCAAGGCCATCCTGTCTGCCAGACTGAGCAAGAGCAGACGGCTGGAAAATCTGATCGCC
CAGCTGCCCGGCGAGAAGAAGAATGGCCTGTTCGGAAACCTGATTGCCCTGAGCCTGGGCCTGACCCCCA
ACTTCAAGAGCAACTTCGACCTGGCCGAGGATGCCAAACTGCAGCTGAGCAAGGACACCTACGACGACGA
CCTGGACAACCTGCTGGCCCAGATCGGCGACCAGTACGCCGACCTGTTTCTGGCCGCCAAGAACCTGTCC
GACGCCATCCTGCTGAGCGACATCCTGAGAGTGAACACCGAGATCACCAAGGCCCCCCTGAGCGCCTCTA
TGATCAAGAGATACGACGAGCACCACCAGGACCTGACCCTGCTGAAAGCTCTCGTGCGGCAGCAGCTGCC
TGAGAAGTACAAAGAGATTTTCTTCGACCAGAGCAAGAACGGCTACGCCGGCTACATTGACGGCGGAGCC
AGCCAGGAAGAGTTCTACAAGTTCATCAAGCCCATCCTGGAAAAGATGGACGGCACCGAGGAACTGCTCG
TGAAGCTGAACAGAGAGGACCTGCTGCGGAAGCAGCGGACCTTCGACAACGGCAGCATCCCCCACCAGAT
CCACCTGGGAGAGCTGCACGCCATTCTGCGGCGGCAGGAAGATTTTTACCCATTCCTGAAGGACAACCGG
GAAAAGATCGAGAAGATCCTGACCTTCCGCATCCCCTACTACGTGGGCCCTCTGGCCAGGGGAAACAGCA
GATTCGCCTGGATGACCAGAAAGAGCGAGGAAACCATCACCCCCTGGAACTTCGAGGAAGTGGTGGACAA
GGGCGCTTCCGCCCAGAGCTTCATCGAGCGGATGACCAACTTCGATAAGAACCTGCCCAACGAGAAGGTG
CTGCCCAAGCACAGCCTGCTGTACGAGTACTTCACCGTGTATAACGAGCTGACCAAAGTGAAATACGTGA
CCGAGGGAATGAGAAAGCCCGCCTTCCTGAGCGGCGAGCAGAAAAAGGCCATCGTGGACCTGCTGTTCAA
GACCAACCGGAAAGTGACCGTGAAGCAGCTGAAAGAGGACTACTTCAAGAAAATCGAGTGCTTCGACTCC
GTGGAAATCTCCGGCGTGGAAGATCGGTTCAACGCCTCCCTGGGCACATACCACGATCTGCTGAAAATTA
TCAAGGACAAGGACTTCCTGGACAATGAGGAAAACGAGGACATTCTGGAAGATATCGTGCTGACCCTGAC
ACTGTTTGAGGACAGAGAGATGATCGAGGAACGGCTGAAAACCTATGCCCACCTGTTCGACGACAAAGTG
ATGAAGCAGCTGAAGCGGCGGAGATACACCGGCTGGGGCAGGCTGAGCCGGAAGCTGATCAACGGCATCC
GGGACAAGCAGTCCGGCAAGACAATCCTGGATTTCCTGAAGTCCGACGGCTTCGCCAACAGAAACTTCAT
GCAGCTGATCCACGACGACAGCCTGACCTTTAAAGAGGACATCCAGAAAGCCCAGGTGTCCGGCCAGGGC
GATAGCCTGCACGAGCACATTGCCAATCTGGCCGGCAGCCCCGCCATTAAGAAGGGCATCCTGCAGACAG
TGAAGGTGGTGGACGAGCTCGTGAAAGTGATGGGCCGGCACAAGCCCGAGAACATCGTGATCGAAATGGC
CAGAGAGAACCAGACCACCCAGAAGGGACAGAAGAACAGCCGCGAGAGAATGAAGCGGATCGAAGAGGGC
ATCAAAGAGCTGGGCAGCCAGATCCTGAAAGAACACCCCGTGGAAAACACCCAGCTGCAGAACGAGAAGC
TGTACCTGTACTACCTGCAGAATGGGCGGGATATGTACGTGGACCAGGAACTGGACATCAACCGGCTGTC
CGACTACGATGTGGACCATATCGTGCCTCAGAGCTTTCTGAAGGACGACTCCATCGACAACAAGGTGCTG
ACCAGAAGCGACAAGAACCGGGGCAAGAGCGACAACGTGCCCTCCGAAGAGGTCGTGAAGAAGATGAAGA
ACTACTGGCGGCAGCTGCTGAACGCCAAGCTGATTACCCAGAGAAAGTTCGACAATCTGACCAAGGCCGA
GAGAGGCGGCCTGAGCGAACTGGATAAGGCCGGCTTCATCAAGAGACAGCTGGTGGAAACCCGGCAGATC
ACAAAGCACGTGGCACAGATCCTGGACTCCCGGATGAACACTAAGTACGACGAGAATGACAAGCTGATCC
GGGAAGTGAAAGTGATCACCCTGAAGTCCAAGCTGGTGTCCGATTTCCGGAAGGATTTCCAGTTTTACAA
AGTGCGCGAGATCAACAACTACCACCACGCCCACGACGCCTACCTGAACGCCGTCGTGGGAACCGCCCTG
ATCAAAAAGTACCCTAAGCTGGAAAGCGAGTTCGTGTACGGCGACTACAAGGTGTACGACGTGCGGAAGA
TGATCGCCAAGAGCGAGCAGGAAATCGGCAAGGCTACCGCCAAGTACTTCTTCTACAGCAACATCATGAA
CTTTTTCAAGACCGAGATTACCCTGGCCAACGGCGAGATCCGGAAGCGGCCTCTGATCGAGACAAACGGC
GAAACCGGGGAGATCGTGTGGGATAAGGGCCGGGATTTTGCCACCGTGCGGAAAGTGCTGAGCATGCCCC
AAGTGAATATCGTGAAAAAGACCGAGGTGCAGACAGGCGGCTTCAGCAAAGAGTCTATCCTGCCCAAGAG
GAACAGCGATAAGCTGATCGCCAGAAAGAAGGACTGGGACCCTAAGAAGTACGGCGGCTTCGACAGCCCC
ACCGTGGCCTATTCTGTGCTGGTGGTGGCCAAAGTGGAAAAGGGCAAGTCCAAGAAACTGAAGAGTGTGA
AAGAGCTGCTGGGGATCACCATCATGGAAAGAAGCAGCTTCGAGAAGAATCCCATCGACTTTCTGGAAGC
CAAGGGCTACAAAGAAGTGAAAAAGGACCTGATCATCAAGCTGCCTAAGTACTCCCTGTTCGAGCTGGAA
AACGGCCGGAAGAGAATGCTGGCCTCTGCCGGCGAACTGCAGAAGGGAAACGAACTGGCCCTGCCCTCCA
AATATGTGAACTTCCTGTACCTGGCCAGCCACTATGAGAAGCTGAAGGGCTCCCCCGAGGATAATGAGCA
GAAACAGCTGTTTGTGGAACAGCACAAGCACTACCTGGACGAGATCATCGAGCAGATCAGCGAGTTCTCC
AAGAGAGTGATCCTGGCCGACGCTAATCTGGACAAAGTGCTGTCCGCCTACAACAAGCACCGGGATAAGC
CCATCAGAGAGCAGGCCGAGAATATCATCCACCTGTTTACCCTGACCAATCTGGGAGCCCCTGCCGCCTT
CAAGTACTTTGACACCACCATCGACCGGAAGAGGTACACCAGCACCAAAGAGGTGCTGGACGCCACCCTG
ATCCACCAGAGCATCACCGGCCTGTACGAGACACGGATCGACCTGTCTCAGCTGGGAGGCGACAAAAGGC
CGGCGGCCACGAAAAAGGCCGGCCAGGCAAAAAAGAAAAAGGAATTCGGCAGTGGAGAGGGCAGAGGAAG
TCTGCTAACATGCGGTGACGTCGAGGAGAATCCTGGCCCAGTGAGCAAGGGCGAGGAGCTGTTCACCGGG
GTGGTGCCCATCCTGGTCGAGCTGGACGGCGACGTAAACGGCCACAAGTTCAGCGTGTCCGGCGAGGGCG
AGGGCGATGCCACCTACGGCAAGCTGACCCTGAAGTTCATCTGCACCACCGGCAAGCTGCCCGTGCCCTG
GCCCACCCTCGTGACCACCCTGACCTACGGCGTGCAGTGCTTCAGCCGCTACCCCGACCACATGAAGCAG
CACGACTTCTTCAAGTCCGCCATGCCCGAAGGCTACGTCCAGGAGCGCACCATCTTCTTCAAGGACGACG
GCAACTACAAGACCCGCGCCGAGGTGAAGTTCGAGGGCGACACCCTGGTGAACCGCATCGAGCTGAAGGG
CATCGACTTCAAGGAGGACGGCAACATCCTGGGGCACAAGCTGGAGTACAACTACAACAGCCACAACGTC
TATATCATGGCCGACAAGCAGAAGAACGGCATCAAGGTGAACTTCAAGATCCGCCACAACATCGAGGACG
GCAGCGTGCAGCTCGCCGACCACTACCAGCAGAACACCCCCATCGGCGACGGCCCCGTGCTGCTGCCCGA
CAACCACTACCTGAGCACCCAGTCCGCCCTGAGCAAAGACCCCAACGAGAAGCGCGATCACATGGTCCTG
CTGGAGTTCGTGACCGCCGCCGGGATCACTCTCGGCATGGACGAGCTGTACAAGGAATTCTAACTAGAGC
TCGCTGATCAGCCTCGACTGTGCCTTCTAGTTGCCAGCCATCTGTTGTTTGCCCCTCCCCCGTGCCTTCC
TTGACCCTGGAAGGTGCCACTCCCACTGTCCTTTCCTAATAAAATGAGGAAATTGCATCGCATTGTCTGA
GTAGGTGTCATTCTATTCTGGGGGGTGGGGTGGGGCAGGACAGCAAGGGGGAGGATTGGGAAGAGAATAG
CAGGCATGCTGGGGAGCGGCCGCAGGAACCCCTAGTGATGGAGTTGGCCACTCCCTCTCTGCGCGCTCGC
TCGCTCACTGAGGCCGGGCGACCAAAGGTCGCCCGACGCCCGGGCTTTGCCCGGGCGGCCTCAGTGAGCG
AGCGAGCGCGCAGCTGCCTGCAGGGGCGCCTGATGCGGTATTTTCTCCTTACGCATCTGTGCGGTATTTC
ACACCGCATA
[95 nt withheld, positions 5751-5845]
T
[46 nt withheld, positions 5847-5892]
C
[141 nt withheld, positions 5894-6034]
CCTTTGACGTTGGAGTCCACGTTCTTT
[37 nt withheld, positions 6062-6098]
ACTCTATCTCGGGCTATTCTTTTGATTTATAAGGGATTTTGCCGATTTCGGTCTATTGGTTAAAAAATGA
GCTGATTTAACAAAAATTTAACGCGAATTTTAACAAAATATTAACGTTTACAATTTTATGGTGCACTCTC
AGTACAATCTGCTCTGATGCCGCATAGTTAAGCCAGCCCCGACACCCGCCAACACCCGCTGACGCGCCCT
GACGGGCTTGTCTGCTCCCGGCATCCGCTTACAGACAAGCTGTGACCGTCTCCGGGAGCTGCATGTGTCA
GAGGTTTTCACCGTCATCACCGAAACGCGCGAGACGAAAGGGCCTCGTGATACGCCTATTTTTATAGGTT
AATGTCATGATAATAATGGTTTCTTAGACGTCAGGTGGCACTTTTCGGGGAAATGTGCGCGGAACCCCTA
TTTGTTTATTTTTCTAAATACATTCAAATATGTATCCGCTCATGAGACAATAACCCTGATAAATGCTTCA
ATAATATTGAAAAAGGAAGAGTATGAGTATTCAACATTTCCGTGTCGCCCTTATTCCCTTTTTTGCGGCA
TTTTGCCTTCCTGTTTTTGCTCACCCAGAAACGCTGGTGAAAGTAAAAGATGCTGAAGATCAGTTGGGTG
CACGAGTGGGTTACATCGAACTGGATCTCAACAGCGGTAAGATCCTTGAGAGTTTTCGCCCCGAAGAACG
TTTTCCAATGATGAGCACTTTTAAAGTTCTGCTATGTGGCGCGGTATTATCCCGTATTGACGCCGGGCAA
GAGCAACTCGGTCGCCGCATACACTATTCTCAGAATGACTTGGTTGAGTACTCACCAGTCACAGAAAAGC
ATCTTACGGATGGCATGACAGTAAGAGAATTATGCAGTGCTGCCATAACCATGAGTGATAACACTGCGGC
CAACTTACTTCTGACAACGATCGGAGGACCGAAGGAGCTAACCGCTTTTTTGCACAACATGGGGGATCAT
GTAACTCGCCTTGATCGTTGGGAACCGGAGCTGAATGAAGCCATACCAAACGACGAGCGTGACACCACGA
TGCCTGTAGCAATGGCAACAACGTTGCGCAAACTATTAACTGGCGAACTACTTACTCTAGCTTCCCGGCA
ACAATTAATAGACTGGATGGAGGCGGATAAAGTTGCAGGACCACTTCTGCGCTCGGCCCTTCCGGCTGGC
TGGTTTATTGCTGATAAATCTGGAGCCGGTGAGCGTGGAAGCCGCGGTATCATTGCAGCACTGGGGCCAG
ATGGTAAGCCCTCCCGTATCGTAGTTATCTACACGACGGGGAGTCAGGCAACTATGGATGAACGAAATAG
ACAGATCGCTGAGATAGGTGCCTCACTGATTAAGCATTGGTAACTGTCAGACCAAGTTTACTCATATATA
CTTTAGATTGATTTAAAACTTCATTTTTAATTTAAAAGGATCTAGGTGAAGATCCTTTTTGATAATCTCA
TGACCAAAATCCCTTAACGTGAGTTTTCGTTCCACTGAGCGTCAGACCCCGTAGAAAAGATCAAAGGATC
TTCTTGAGATCCTTTTTTTCTGCGCGTAATCTGCTGCTTGCAAACAAAAAAACCACCGCTACCAGCGGTG
GTTTGTTTGCCGGATCAAGAGCTACCAACTCTTTTTCCGAAGGTAACTGGCTTCAGCAGAGCGCAGATAC
CAAATACTGTTCTTCTAGTGTAGCCGTAGTTAGGCCACCACTTCAAGAACTCTGTAGCACCGCCTACATA
CCTCGCTCTGCTAATCCTGTTACCAGTGGCTGCTGCCAGTGGCGATAAGTCGTGTCTTACCGGGTTGGAC
TCAAGACGATAGTTACCGGATAAGGCGCAGCGGTCGGGCTGAACGGGGGGTTCGTGCACACAGCCCAGCT
TGGAGCGAACGACCTACACCGAACTGAGATACCTACAGCGTGAGCTATGAGAAAGCGCCACGCTTCCCGA
AGGGAGAAAGGCGGACAGGTATCCGGTAAGCGGCAGGGTCGGAACAGGAGAGCGCACGAGGGAGCTTCCA
GGGGGAAACGCCTGGTATCTTTATAGTCCTGTCGGGTTTCGCCACCTCTGACTTGAGCGTCGATTTTTGT
GATGCTCGTCAGGGGGGCGGAGCCTATGGAAAAACGCCAGCAACGCGGCCTTTTTACGGTTCCTGGCCTT
TTGCTGGCCTTTTGCTCACATGTGAGGGCCTATTTCCCATGATTCCTTCATATTTGCATATACGATACAA
GGCTGTTAGAGAGATAATTGGAATTAATTTGACTGTAAACACAAAGATATTAGTACAAAATACGTGACGT
AGAAAGTAATAATTTCTTGGGTAGTTTGCAGTTTTAAAATTATGTTTTAAAATGGACTATCATATGCTTA
CCGTAACTTGAAAGTATTTCGATTTCTTGGCTTTATATATCTTGTGGAAAGGACGAAACACCGCTATCGG
CAGTGCAGCGCGCGTTTTAGAGCTAGAAATAGCAAGTTAAAATAAGGCTAGTCCGTTATCAACTTGAAAA
AGTGGCACCGAGTCGGTGCTTTTTTGTTTTAGAGCTAGAAATAGCAAGTTAAAATAAGGCTAGTCCGTTT
TTAGCGCGTGCGCCAATTCTGCAGACAAATGGCTCTAGAGGTACCCGTTACATAACTTACGGTAAATGGC
CCGCCTGGCTGACCGCCCAACGACCCCCGCCCATTGACGTCAATAGTAACGCCAATAGGGACTTTCCATT
GACGTCAATGGGTGGAGTATTTACGGTAAACTGCCCACTTGGCAGTACATCAAGTGTATCATATGCCAAG
TACGCCCCCTATTGACGTCAATGACGGTAAATGGCCCGCCTGGCATTGTGCCCAGTACATGACCTTATGG
GACTTTCCTACTTGGCAGTACATCTACGTATTAGTCATCGCTATTACCATGGTCGAGGTGAGCCCCACGT
TCTGCTTCACTCTCCCCATCTCCCCCCCCTCCCCACCCCCAATTTTGTATTTATTTATTTTTTAATTATT
TTGTGCAGCGATGGGGGCGGGGGGGGGG
