[The description below was written by a language model from this plasmid's Addgene catalogue record.]
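Description:
AOI-WT-Cas9-sg-mouse Gfi1-exon4(F1)-GFP is an all-in-one mammalian CRISPR expression plasmid built on the pSpCas9(BB)-2A-GFP (PX458) backbone. It is maintained in E. coli as a high-copy plasmid under ampicillin selection. There is no drug selection marker for mammalian cells; instead, EGFP is recorded as the selectable marker, so transfected cells are identified or enriched by fluorescence.

The plasmid carries two functional units. The inserted element is a single guide RNA directed against mouse Gfi1, which the construct name indicates lies in exon 4. The guide is transcribed from a U6 promoter, an RNA polymerase III promoter commonly used for small RNAs. The guide oligonucleotides were introduced between the backbone's BbsI sites, which were destroyed during cloning, placing the spacer upstream of the guide scaffold provided by the backbone. The second unit encodes wild-type Streptococcus pyogenes Cas9 with a 3xFLAG tag, linked to EGFP through a 2A peptide. The 2A sequence causes ribosomal skipping, so nuclease and reporter are made as separate proteins from one transcript, and green fluorescence reports Cas9 expression. The FLAG epitope allows the nuclease to be detected with antibodies. The record does not state which promoter drives the Cas9-2A-EGFP cassette, and no feature table was provided.

The construct is meant for introducing Cas9-mediated double-strand breaks at the Gfi1 locus in mouse cells, typically to disrupt the gene. It was deposited in connection with a study of Ezh2 inactivation, Gfi1 upregulation and Myc-driven Group 3 medulloblastoma.
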