Addgene plasmid #91883: AOI-WT-Cas9-sg-mouse Gfi1-exon4(F1)-GFP
Purpose: Expresses 3xFLAG-Cas9 and a gRNA targeting mouse Gfi1
Depositing lab: Martine Roussel. Depositing organization: St. Jude Children's Research Hospital. Publication: Inactivation of Ezh2 Upregulates Gfi1 and Drives Aggressive Myc-Driven Group 3 Medulloblastoma. Vo BT, Li C, Morgan MA, Theurillat I, Finkelstein D, Wright S, Hyle J, Smith SM, Fan Y, Wang YD, Wu G, Orr BA, Northcott PA, Shilatifard A, Sherr CJ, Roussel MF. Cell Rep. 2017 Mar 21;18(12):2907-2917. doi: 10.1016/j.celrep.2017.02.073. PubMed 28329683.
Backbone
  Vector backbone: pSpCas9(BB)-2A-GFP (PX458)
  Backbone manufacturer: Feng Zhang Lab (Addgene #48138)
  Vector type: Mammalian Expression, CRISPR
  Selectable markers: EGFP
Growth in bacteria
  Bacterial resistance: Ampicillin, 100 μg/mL
  Growth temperature: 37°C
  Growth strain: DH5alpha
  Copy number: High Copy
Gene/Insert
  Gene/Insert name: gRNA targeting Gfi1
  gRNA/shRNA sequence: GCTATCGGCAGTGCAGCGCGC
  Species: M. musculus (mouse)
  Entrez Gene: Gfi1 (a.k.a. Gfi-1, Pal-1, Pal1)
  Promoter: U6
  Cloning method: Restriction Enzyme; 5′ cloning site BbsI (destroyed during cloning); 3′ cloning site BbsI (destroyed during cloning)
  Sequencing primers: 5′ LKO.1 5'
Terms and licenses: Academic/Nonprofit Terms; Industry Terms: Not Available to Industry
Depositor comments: This vector also contains FLAG-tagged SpCas9-2A-EGFP.
How to cite: AOI-WT-Cas9-sg-mouse Gfi1-exon4(F1)-GFP was a gift from Martine Roussel (Addgene plasmid # 91883 ; http://n2t.net/addgene:91883 ; RRID:Addgene_91883)
